>Addgene plasmid #22284 | pcDNA-HA-CAML | depositor partial sequence | sequence record 10213 | Author sequence
CTCGAGCCACCATGGAGTACCCATACGACGTACCAGATTACGCTCATATGGAGTCGATGGCCGTCGCTAC
CGACGGCGGGGAGAGGCCGGGGGTCCCAGCGGGCTCAGGTCTGTCGGCTTCCCAGCGTCGGGCGGAGCTG
CGTCGGAGAAAGCTGCTCATGAACTCGGAACAGCGCATCAACCGGATCATGGGCTTTCACAGGCCCGGGA
GCGGCGCGGAAGAAGAAAGTCAAACAAAATCAAAGCAGCAGGACAGTGATAAACTGAACTCCCTCAGCGT
TCCTTCCGTTTCAAAGCGAGTAGTGCTGGGTGATTCAGTCAGTACAGGAACAACTGACCAGCAGGGTGGT
GTGGCCGAGGTAAAGGGGACCCAACTGGGAGACAAATTGGACTCGTTCATTAAACCACCTGAGTGCAGTA
GTGATGTCAACCTTGAGCTCCGGCAGCGGAACAGAGGGGACCTGACAGCGGACTCGGTCCAGAGGGGTTC
CCGCCATGGCCTAGAGCAGTACCTTTCCAGATTCGAAGAAGCAATGAAGCTAAGGAAACAGCTGATTAGT
GAAAAACCCAGTCAAGAGGATGGAAATACAACAGAAGAATTTGACTCTTTTCGAATATTTAGATTGGTGG
GATGTGCTCTTCTTGCTCTTGGAGTCAGAGCTTTTGTTTGCAAATACTTGTCCATATTTGCTCCATTTCT
TACTTTACAACTTGCGTACATGGGATTATACAAATATTTTCCCAAGAGTGAAAAGAAGATAAAGACAACA
GTACTAACAGCTGCACTTCTATTGTCGGGAATTCCTGCCGAAGTGATAAATCGATCAATGGATACCTATA
GCAAAATGGGCGAAGTCTTCACAGATCTCTGTGTCTACTTTTTCACTTTTATCTTTTGTCATGAACTGCT
TGATTATTGGGGCTCTGAAGTACCATGAGGATCC
