>Addgene plasmid #22284 | pcDNA-HA-CAML | addgene partial sequence | sequence record 27693 | 22284 with CMV-F
GCTTACTGGCTTATCGAAATTAATACGACTCACTATAGGGAGACCCAAGCTGGCTAGCGCTACCGGACTC
AGATCTCGAGCCACCATGGAGTACCCATACGACGTACCAGATTACGCTCATATGGAGTCGATGGCCGTCG
CTACCGACGGCGGGGAGAGGCCGGGGGTCCCAGCGGGCTCAGGTCTGTCGGCTTCCCAGCGTCGGGCGGA
GCTGCGTCGGAGAAAGCTGCTCATGAACTCGGAACAGCGCATCAACCGGATCATGGGCTTTCACAGGCCC
GGGAGCGGCGCGGAAGAAGAAAGTCAAACAAAATCAAAGCAGCAGGACAGTGATAAACTGAACTCCCTCA
GCGTTCCTTCCGTTTCAAAGCGAGTAGTGCTGGGTGATTCAGTCAGTACAGGAACAACTGACCAGCAGGG
TGGTGTGGCCGAGGTAAAGGGGACCCAACTGGGAGACAAATTGGACTCGTTCATTAAACCACCTGAGTGC
AGTAGTGATGTCAACCTTGAGCTCCGGCAGCGGAACAGAGGGGACCTGACAGCGGACTCGGTCCAGAGGG
GTTCCCGCCATGGCCTAGAGCAGTACCTTTCCAGATTCGAAGAAGCAATGAAGCTAAGGAAACAGCTGAT
TAGTGAAAAACCCAGTC
