[The description below was written by a language model from this plasmid's Addgene catalogue record.]
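Description:
pcDNA-HA-CAML is a mammalian expression plasmid built on the commercial pcDNA3.1 backbone (about 5.5 kb without insert). It is maintained as a high-copy plasmid in E. coli under ampicillin selection. It also carries a neomycin resistance marker, so transfected mammalian cells can be selected with G418 to obtain stable lines. No feature table accompanies the record, so individual backbone elements are not itemised. pcDNA3.1 vectors generally drive the insert from the CMV immediate-early promoter. They also have an upstream T7 promoter site, which fits the listing of T7 as the 5′ sequencing primer.

The insert is an approximately 0.94 kb human cDNA for CAMLG, also known as CAML or GET2 (calcium-modulating cyclophilin ligand). The record describes the product as an integral membrane protein and a cyclophilin B-binding protein. The cDNA was cloned by restriction digestion between XhoI at the 5′ end and BamHI at the 3′ end, and both sites remain intact. An HA epitope tag is fused to the N terminus, so the expressed protein can be detected or immunoprecipitated with anti-HA antibodies without a CAML-specific reagent.

The associated publication reports an interaction between the MUC1 mucin and CAML. The plasmid is therefore suited to transient or stable expression of tagged CAML in cultured mammalian cells, for example in co-immunoprecipitation, localisation or other protein–protein interaction studies. The record does not describe any reporter, recombinase sites or viral packaging elements.
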