Addgene plasmid #22284: pcDNA-HA-CAML
Depositing lab: Erik Lillehoj. Depositing organization: University of Maryland, Baltimore. Publication: MUC1 mucin interacts with calcium-modulating cyclophilin ligand. Guang W, Kim KC, Lillehoj EP. Int J Biochem Cell Biol. 2009 Jun . 41(6):1354-60. 10.1016/j.biocel.2008.12.004 PubMed 19135167.
Backbone
  Vector backbone: pcDNA3.1
  Backbone manufacturer: invitrogen
  Backbone size w/o insert (bp): 5500
  Vector type: Mammalian Expression
  Selectable markers: Neomycin (select with G418)
Growth in bacteria
  Bacterial resistance: Ampicillin, 100 μg/mL
  Growth temperature: 37°C
  Growth strain: DH5alpha
  Copy number: High Copy
Gene/Insert
  Gene/Insert name: calcium-modulating ligand (alt names: CAMLG, CAML,; integral membrane protein; calcium-modulating cyclophilin ligand; calcium-signal modulating cyclophilin ligand; cyclophilin B-binding protein)
  Species: H. sapiens (human)
  Insert size (bp): 938
  GenBank ID: NM_001745
  Entrez Gene: CAMLG (a.k.a. CAML, GET2)
  Tag / fusion protein: HA (N terminal on insert)
  Cloning method: Restriction Enzyme; 5′ cloning site Xho I (not destroyed); 3′ cloning site BamH I (not destroyed)
  Sequencing primers: 5′ T7
Terms and licenses: Academic/Nonprofit Terms; Industry Terms: Not Available to Industry
How to cite: pcDNA-HA-CAML was a gift from Erik Lillehoj (Addgene plasmid # 22284 ; http://n2t.net/addgene:22284 ; RRID:Addgene_22284)
